Addgene plasmid #201152: pLenti-dCas9-KRAB-gRNA-TRE-blast
Purpose: Lentiviral expression of S. pyogenes dead Cas9 (dCas9/dSpCas9/SpdCas9) fused to the KRAB domain as well as a gRNA targeting the tight TRE promoter and the blasticidin resistance gene.
Depositing lab: Moshe Szyf. Depositing organization: McGill University.
Backbone
  Vector backbone: Lenti-(BB)-EF1a-KRAB-dCas9-P2A-BlastR EGFP-guide1
  Backbone manufacturer: Addgene #118158
  Modifications to backbone: Replaced EGFP guide RNA with guide RNA targeting the tight TRE promoter.
  Vector type: Lentiviral, CRISPR
  Selectable markers: Blasticidin
Growth in bacteria
  Bacterial resistance: Ampicillin, 100 μg/mL
  Growth temperature: 37°C
  Growth strain: NEB Stable
  Copy number: Unknown
Gene/Insert 1
  Gene/Insert name: dCas9-KRAB (alt name: KRAB-dCas9)
  Species: Synthetic; S. pyogenes
  Tag / fusion protein: HA (C terminal on insert)
Gene/Insert 2
  Gene/Insert name: gRNA-TRE
  Species: Synthetic; S. pyogenes
  Mutation: gRNA sequence: TACGTTCTCTATCACTGAT
Terms and licenses: Academic/Nonprofit Terms; Industry Terms: Not Available to Industry
How to cite: pLenti-dCas9-KRAB-gRNA-TRE-blast was a gift from Moshe Szyf (Addgene plasmid # 201152 ; http://n2t.net/addgene:201152 ; RRID:Addgene_201152)
