[The description below was written by a language model from this plasmid's Addgene catalogue record and pLannotate feature annotations shown in this document.]
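Description:
pLenti-dCas9-KRAB-gRNA-TRE-blast is a 13.1 kb, all-in-one lentiviral CRISPR interference vector derived from the Lenti-(BB)-EF1a-KRAB-dCas9-P2A-BlastR backbone, in which the original EGFP-targeting guide was replaced by a guide directed against the tight TRE (Tet-responsive) promoter. It is propagated in E. coli through a high-copy ColE1/pUC-type origin with ampicillin resistance. An f1 origin and an SV40/EM7-driven bleomycin/Zeocin resistance cassette also sit in the plasmid backbone, outside the viral genome. The transfer cassette has a third-generation, self-inactivating layout: a CMV enhancer/promoter fused to a truncated HIV-1 5' LTR drives genomic RNA production in packaging cells, followed by the Ψ packaging signal, RRE for Rev-dependent export, cPPT/CTS, and a ΔU3 3' LTR with a downstream bGH polyadenylation signal.

Within the provirus, a human U6 Pol III promoter transcribes the TRE-targeting spacer (detected by the annotation as a short tight TRE promoter fragment spanning the sequence's numbering origin) joined to the S. pyogenes gRNA scaffold. Downstream, an EF-1α core promoter drives the ZNF10 KRAB repression domain fused N-terminally to catalytically dead S. pyogenes Cas9, recorded as carrying a C-terminal HA tag. According to the backbone name, this is linked through a P2A peptide to blasticidin S deaminase, so repressor and selection marker come from one transcript, which is stabilised by a WPRE. The P2A and HA elements are not individually annotated in the feature table. The construct is intended for stable transduction and blasticidin selection of mammalian cells, in which dCas9-KRAB is recruited to tight TRE promoters to repress them.
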