Features (pLannotate 1.2.2; 36 found; start..end, strand, type, name):
      1..76      +  misc_RNA       gRNA scaffold: guide RNA scaffold for the Streptococcus pyogenes CRISPR/Cas9 system
     94..112     +  CDS            small t antigen (fragment): SV40 (simian virus 40) small t antigen
    138..349     +  promoter       EF-1α core promoter: core promoter for human elongation factor EF-1α
    398..583     +  CDS            KRAB: Krüppel-associated box (KRAB) transcriptional repression domain from the human zinc finger protein ZNF10 (Margolin et al., 1994)
    605..4708    +  CDS            Cas9: Cas9 (Csn1) endonuclease from the Streptococcus pyogenes Type II CRISPR/Cas system generates RNA-guided double strand breaks in DNA
   4907..5305    +  CDS            BSD: blasticidin S deaminase; Aspergillus terreus BSD; confers resistance to blasticidin
   5306..5327    +  misc_feature   MCS (fragment): pBluescript multiple cloning site
   5330..5918    +  misc_feature   WPRE: woodchuck hepatitis virus posttranscriptional regulatory element
   5969..5988    +  misc_feature   cPPT/CTS (fragment): central polypurine tract and central termination sequence of HIV-1
   5990..6223    +  LTR            3' LTR (ΔU3): self-inactivating 3' long terminal repeat (LTR) from HIV-1
   6255..6479    +  polyA_signal   bGH poly(A) signal: bovine growth hormone polyadenylation signal
   6483..6504    +  promoter       SV40 promoter (fragment): SV40 enhancer and early promoter
   6525..6953    +  rep_origin     f1 ori (sequence partly withheld): f1 bacteriophage origin of replication; arrow indicates direction of (+) strand synthesis
   6967..7296    +  promoter       SV40 promoter: SV40 enhancer and early promoter
   7344..7391    +  promoter       EM7 promoter: synthetic bacterial promoter&nbsp
   7410..7784    +  CDS            BleoR: antibiotic-binding protein; Sh ble from Streptoalloteichus hindustanus; confers resistance to bleomycin, phleomycin, and Zeocin™
   7794..7919    +  CDS            ble (fragment): BLE_KLEPN - Experimental evidence at protein level: Swiss-Prot protein existence level 1. Binding protein with a strong affinity to the bleomycin family of antibiotics. Binds to CL990; an antimitotic-antibiotic compound. From Klebsiella pneumoniae.
   7914..8035    +  polyA_signal   SV40 poly(A) signal: SV40 polyadenylation signal
   8106..8128    -  protein_bind   lac operator (fragment): The lac repressor binds to the lac operator to inhibit transcription in E. coli. This inhibition can be relieved by adding lactose or isopropyl-β-D-thiogalactopyranoside (IPTG). lac repressor encoded by lacI
   8132..8162    -  promoter       lac promoter: promoter for the E. coli lac operon
   8177..8198    -  protein_bind   CAP binding site: CAP binding activates transcription in the presence of cAMP. E. coli catabolite activator protein
   8211..8303    -  CDS            lacI (fragment): lac repressor; lacI; The lac repressor binds to the lac operator to inhibit transcription in E. coli. This inhibition can be relieved by adding lactose or isopropyl-β-D-thiogalactopyranoside (IPTG).
   8486..9074    -  rep_origin     ori: high-copy-number ColE1/pMB1/pBR322/pUC origin of replication
   9245..10105   -  CDS            AmpR: β-lactamase; bla; confers resistance to ampicillin, carbenicillin, and related antibiotics
  10106..10210   -  promoter       AmpR promoter: bla
  10269..10321   -  misc_feature   bom (fragment): basis of mobility region from pBR322
  10476..10855   +  enhancer       CMV enhancer: human cytomegalovirus immediate early enhancer
  10856..11055   +  promoter       CMV promoter: human cytomegalovirus (CMV) immediate early promoter
  11073..11253   +  LTR            5' LTR (truncated): truncated 5' long terminal repeat (LTR) from HIV-1
  11300..11425   +  misc_feature   HIV-1 Ψ: packaging signal of human immunodeficiency virus type 1
  11409..11772   +  CDS            HIV-1 gag (fragment): gag protein from human immunodeficiency virus 1; gag
  11918..12151   +  misc_feature   RRE: The Rev response element (RRE) of HIV-1 allows for Rev-dependent mRNA export from the nucleus to the cytoplasm.
  12528..12628   +  CDS            Rev (fragment): human immunodeficiency virus 1 (HIV-1) Rev protein; rev; enhances nuclear export of unspliced and incompletely spliced viral mRNAs
  12678..12795   +  misc_feature   cPPT/CTS: central polypurine tract and central termination sequence of HIV-1
  12846..13086   +  promoter       U6 promoter: RNA polymerase III promoter for human U6 snRNA
  13096..13114   -  promoter       tight TRE promoter (fragment): Tet-responsive promoter PTight, consisting of seven tet operator sequences followed by the minimal CMV promoter
>Addgene plasmid #201152 | pLenti-dCas9-KRAB-gRNA-TRE-blast | addgene full sequence | sequence record 401799 | Addgene NGS Result
GTTTTAGAGCTAGAAATAGCAAGTTAAAATAAGGCTAGTCCGTTATCAACTTGAAAAAGTGGCACCGAGT
CGGTGCTTTTTTGAATTCGCTAGCTAGGTCTTGAAAGGAGTGGGAATTGGCTCCGGTGCCCGTCAGTGGG
CAGAGCGCACATCGCCCACAGTCCCCGAGAAGTTGGGGGGAGGGGTCGGCAATTGATCCGGTGCCTAGAG
AAGGTGGCGCGGGGTAAACTGGGAAAGTGATGTCGTGTACTGGCTCCGCCTTTTTCCCGAGGGTGGGGGA
GAACCGTATATAAGTGCAGTAGTCGCCGTGAACGTTCTTTTTCGCAACGGGTTTGCCGCCAGAACACAGG
ACCGGTGATCCGCCACCATGGATGCTAAGTCACTAACTGCCTGGTCCCGGACACTGGTGACCTTCAAGGA
TGTATTTGTGGACTTCACCAGGGAGGAGTGGAAGCTGCTGGACACTGCTCAGCAGATCGTGTACAGAAAT
GTGATGCTGGAGAACTATAAGAACCTGGTTTCCTTGGGTTATCAGCTTACTAAGCCAGATGTGATCCTCC
GGTTGGAGAAGGGAGAAGAGCCCGGCGGTTCCGGCGGAGGGTCGATGGACAAGAAGTACAGCATCGGCCT
GGCCATCGGCACCAACTCTGTGGGCTGGGCCGTGATCACCGACGAGTACAAGGTGCCCAGCAAGAAATTC
AAGGTGCTGGGCAACACCGACCGGCACAGCATCAAGAAGAACCTGATCGGCGCCCTGCTGTTCGACAGCG
GAGAAACAGCCGAGGCCACCCGGCTGAAGAGAACCGCCAGAAGAAGATACACCAGACGGAAGAACCGGAT
CTGCTATCTGCAAGAGATCTTCAGCAACGAGATGGCCAAGGTGGACGACAGCTTCTTCCACAGACTGGAA
GAGTCCTTCCTGGTGGAAGAGGATAAGAAGCACGAGCGGCACCCCATCTTCGGCAACATCGTGGACGAGG
TGGCCTACCACGAGAAGTACCCCACCATCTACCACCTGAGAAAGAAACTGGTGGACAGCACCGACAAGGC
CGACCTGCGGCTGATCTATCTGGCCCTGGCCCACATGATCAAGTTCCGGGGCCACTTCCTGATCGAGGGC
GACCTGAACCCCGACAACAGCGACGTGGACAAGCTGTTCATCCAGCTGGTGCAGACCTACAACCAGCTGT
TCGAGGAAAACCCCATCAACGCCAGCGGCGTGGACGCCAAGGCCATCCTGTCTGCCAGACTGAGCAAGAG
CAGACGGCTGGAAAATCTGATCGCCCAGCTGCCCGGCGAGAAGAAGAATGGCCTGTTCGGCAACCTGATT
GCCCTGAGCCTGGGCCTGACCCCCAACTTCAAGAGCAACTTCGACCTGGCCGAGGATGCCAAACTGCAGC
TGAGCAAGGACACCTACGACGACGACCTGGACAACCTGCTGGCCCAGATCGGCGACCAGTACGCCGACCT
GTTTCTGGCCGCCAAGAACCTGTCCGACGCCATCCTGCTGAGCGACATCCTGAGAGTGAACACCGAGATC
ACCAAGGCCCCCCTGAGCGCCTCTATGATCAAGAGATACGACGAGCACCACCAGGACCTGACCCTGCTGA
AAGCTCTCGTGCGGCAGCAGCTGCCTGAGAAGTACAAAGAGATTTTCTTCGACCAGAGCAAGAACGGCTA
CGCCGGCTACATCGATGGCGGAGCCAGCCAGGAAGAGTTCTACAAGTTCATCAAGCCCATCCTGGAAAAG
ATGGACGGCACCGAGGAACTGCTCGTGAAGCTGAACAGAGAGGACCTGCTGCGGAAGCAGCGGACCTTCG
ACAACGGCAGCATCCCCCACCAGATCCACCTGGGAGAGCTGCACGCCATTCTGCGGCGGCAGGAAGATTT
TTACCCATTCCTGAAGGACAACCGGGAAAAGATCGAGAAGATCCTGACCTTCCGCATCCCCTACTACGTG
GGCCCTCTGGCCAGGGGAAACAGCAGATTCGCCTGGATGACCAGAAAGAGCGAGGAAACCATCACCCCCT
GGAACTTCGAGGAAGTGGTGGACAAGGGCGCCAGCGCCCAGAGCTTCATCGAGCGGATGACCAACTTCGA
TAAGAACCTGCCCAACGAGAAGGTGCTGCCCAAGCACAGCCTGCTGTACGAGTACTTCACCGTGTACAAC
GAGCTGACCAAAGTGAAATACGTGACCGAGGGAATGAGAAAGCCCGCCTTCCTGAGCGGCGAGCAGAAAA
AAGCCATCGTGGACCTGCTGTTCAAGACCAACCGGAAAGTGACCGTGAAGCAGCTGAAAGAGGACTACTT
CAAGAAAATCGAGTGCTTCGACTCCGTGGAAATCTCCGGCGTGGAAGATCGGTTCAACGCCTCCCTGGGC
ACATACCACGATCTGCTGAAAATTATCAAGGACAAGGACTTCCTGGACAATGAGGAAAACGAGGACATTC
TGGAAGATATCGTGCTGACCCTGACACTGTTTGAGGACAGAGAGATGATCGAGGAACGGCTGAAAACCTA
TGCCCACCTGTTCGACGACAAAGTGATGAAGCAGCTGAAGCGGCGGAGATACACCGGCTGGGGCAGGCTG
AGCCGGAAGCTGATCAACGGCATCCGGGACAAGCAGTCCGGCAAGACAATCCTGGATTTCCTGAAGTCCG
ACGGCTTCGCCAACAGAAACTTCATGCAGCTGATCCACGACGACAGCCTGACCTTTAAAGAGGACATCCA
GAAAGCCCAGGTGTCCGGCCAGGGCGATAGCCTGCACGAGCACATTGCCAATCTGGCCGGCAGCCCCGCC
ATTAAGAAGGGCATCCTGCAGACAGTGAAGGTGGTGGACGAGCTCGTGAAAGTGATGGGCCGGCACAAGC
CCGAGAACATCGTGATCGAAATGGCCAGAGAGAACCAGACCACCCAGAAGGGACAGAAGAACAGCCGCGA
GAGAATGAAGCGGATCGAAGAGGGCATCAAAGAGCTGGGCAGCCAGATCCTGAAAGAACACCCCGTGGAA
AACACCCAGCTGCAGAACGAGAAGCTGTACCTGTACTACCTGCAGAATGGGCGGGATATGTACGTGGACC
AGGAACTGGACATCAACCGGCTGTCCGACTACGATGTGGACGCTATCGTGCCTCAGAGCTTTCTGAAGGA
CGACTCCATCGATAACAAAGTGCTGACTCGGAGCGACAAGAACCGGGGCAAGAGCGACAACGTGCCCTCC
GAAGAGGTCGTGAAGAAGATGAAGAACTACTGGCGCCAGCTGCTGAATGCCAAGCTGATTACCCAGAGGA
AGTTCGACAATCTGACCAAGGCCGAGAGAGGCGGCCTGAGCGAACTGGATAAGGCCGGCTTCATCAAGAG
ACAGCTGGTGGAAACCCGGCAGATCACAAAGCACGTGGCACAGATCCTGGACTCCCGGATGAACACTAAG
TACGACGAGAACGACAAACTGATCCGGGAAGTGAAAGTGATCACCCTGAAGTCCAAGCTGGTGTCCGATT
TCCGGAAGGATTTCCAGTTTTACAAAGTGCGCGAGATCAACAACTACCACCACGCCCACGACGCCTACCT
GAACGCCGTCGTGGGAACCGCCCTGATCAAAAAGTACCCTAAGCTGGAAAGCGAGTTCGTGTACGGCGAC
TACAAGGTGTACGACGTGCGGAAGATGATCGCCAAGAGCGAGCAGGAAATCGGCAAGGCTACCGCCAAGT
ACTTCTTCTACAGCAACATCATGAACTTTTTCAAGACCGAGATTACCCTGGCCAACGGCGAGATCCGGAA
GCGGCCTCTGATCGAGACAAACGGCGAAACAGGCGAGATCGTGTGGGATAAGGGCCGGGACTTTGCCACC
GTGCGGAAAGTGCTGTCTATGCCCCAAGTGAATATCGTGAAAAAGACCGAGGTGCAGACAGGCGGCTTCA
GCAAAGAGTCTATCCTGCCCAAGAGGAACAGCGACAAGCTGATCGCCAGAAAGAAGGACTGGGACCCTAA
GAAGTACGGCGGCTTCGACAGCCCCACCGTGGCCTATTCTGTGCTGGTGGTGGCCAAAGTGGAAAAGGGC
AAGTCCAAGAAACTGAAGAGTGTGAAAGAGCTGCTGGGGATCACCATCATGGAAAGAAGCAGCTTCGAGA
AGAATCCCATCGACTTTCTGGAAGCCAAGGGCTACAAAGAAGTGAAAAAGGACCTGATCATCAAGCTGCC
TAAGTACTCCCTGTTCGAGCTGGAAAACGGCCGGAAGAGAATGCTGGCCTCTGCCGGCGAACTGCAGAAG
GGAAACGAACTGGCCCTGCCCTCCAAATATGTGAACTTCCTGTACCTGGCCAGCCACTATGAGAAGCTGA
AGGGCTCCCCCGAGGATAATGAGCAGAAACAGCTGTTTGTGGAACAGCACAAACACTACCTGGACGAGAT
CATCGAGCAGATCAGCGAGTTCTCCAAGAGAGTGATCCTGGCCGACGCTAATCTGGACAAGGTGCTGAGC
GCCTACAACAAGCACAGAGACAAGCCTATCAGAGAGCAGGCCGAGAATATCATCCACCTGTTTACCCTGA
CCAGTCTGGGAGCCCCTGCCGCCTTCAAGTACTTTGACACCACCATCGACCGGAAGAGGTACACCAGCAC
CAAAGAGGTGCTGGACGCCACCCTGATCCACCAGAGCATCACCGGCCTGTACGAGACACGGATCGACCTG
TCTCAGCTGGGAGGCGACGCCTATCCCTATGACGTGCCCGATTATGCCAGCCTGGGCAGCGGCTCCCCCA
AGAAAAAACGCAAGGTGGAAGATCCTAAGAAAAAGCGGAAAGTGGACGGCATTGGTAGTGGGAGCAACGG
CAGCAGCGGGGATCCGGCCGCAACAAACTTCTCTCTGCTGAAACAAGCCGGAGATGTCGAAGAGAATCCT
GGACCGATGGCCAAGCCTTTGTCTCAAGAAGAATCCACCCTCATTGAAAGAGCAACGGCTACAATCAACA
GCATCCCCATCTCTGAAGACTACAGCGTCGCCAGCGCAGCTCTCTCTAGCGACGGCCGCATCTTCACTGG
TGTCAATGTATATCATTTTACTGGGGGACCTTGTGCAGAACTCGTGGTGCTGGGCACTGCTGCTGCTGCG
GCAGCTGGCAACCTGACTTGTATCGTCGCGATCGGAAATGAGAACAGGGGCATCTTGAGCCCCTGCGGAC
GGTGCCGACAGGTGCTTCTCGATCTGCATCCTGGGATCAAAGCCATAGTGAAGGACAGTGATGGACAGCC
GACGGCAGTTGGGATTCGTGAATTGCTGCCCTCTGGTTATGTGTGGGAGGGCTAAGAATTCGATATCAAG
CTTATCGGTAATCAACCTCTGGATTACAAAATTTGTGAAAGATTGACTGGTATTCTTAACTATGTTGCTC
CTTTTACGCTATGTGGATACGCTGCTTTAATGCCTTTGTATCATGCTATTGCTTCCCGTATGGCTTTCAT
TTTCTCCTCCTTGTATAAATCCTGGTTGCTGTCTCTTTATGAGGAGTTGTGGCCCGTTGTCAGGCAACGT
GGCGTGGTGTGCACTGTGTTTGCTGACGCAACCCCCACTGGTTGGGGCATTGCCACCACCTGTCAGCTCC
TTTCCGGGACTTTCGCTTTCCCCCTCCCTATTGCCACGGCGGAACTCATCGCCGCCTGCCTTGCCCGCTG
CTGGACAGGGGCTCGGCTGTTGGGCACTGACAATTCCGTGGTGTTGTCGGGGAAATCATCGTCCTTTCCT
TGGCTGCTCGCCTGTGTTGCCACCTGGATTCTGCGCGGGACGTCCTTCTGCTACGTCCCTTCGGCCCTCA
ATCCAGCGGACCTTCCTTCCCGCGGCCTGCTGCCGGCTCTGCGGCCTCTTCCGCGTCTTCGCCTTCGCCC
TCAGACGAGTCGGATCTCCCTTTGGGCCGCCTCCCCGCGTCGACTTTAAGACCAATGACTTACAAGGCAG
CTGTAGATCTTAGCCACTTTTTAAAAGAAAAGGGGGGACTGGAAGGGCTAATTCACTCCCAACGAAGACA
AGATCTGCTTTTTGCTTGTACTGGGTCTCTCTGGTTAGACCAGATCTGAGCCTGGGAGCTCTCTGGCTAA
CTAGGGAACCCACTGCTTAAGCCTCAATAAAGCTTGCCTTGAGTGCTTCAAGTAGTGTGTGCCCGTCTGT
TGTGTGACTCTGGTAACTAGAGATCCCTCAGACCCTTTTAGTCAGTGTGGAAAATCTCTAGCAGGGCCCG
TTTAAACCCGCTGATCAGCCTCGACTGTGCCTTCTAGTTGCCAGCCATCTGTTGTTTGCCCCTCCCCCGT
GCCTTCCTTGACCCTGGAAGGTGCCACTCCCACTGTCCTTTCCTAATAAAATGAGGAAATTGCATCGCAT
TGTCTGAGTAGGTGTCATTCTATTCTGGGGGGTGGGGTGGGGCAGGACAGCAAGGGGGAGGATTGGGAAG
ACAATAGCAGGCATGCTGGGGATGCGGTGGGCTCTATGGCTTCTGAGGCGGAAAGAACCAGCTGGGGCTC
TAGGGGGTATCCCC
[124 nt withheld, positions 6525-6648]
C
[91 nt withheld, positions 6650-6740]
A
[49 nt withheld, positions 6742-6790]
CCTTTGACGTTGGAGTCCACGTTCTTT
[37 nt withheld, positions 6818-6854]
ACCCTATCTCGGTCTATTCTTTTGATTTATAAGGGATTTTGCCGATTTCGGCCTATTGGTTAAAAAATGA
GCTGATTTAACAAAAATTTAACGCGAATTAATTCTGTGGAATGTGTGTCAGTTAGGGTGTGGAAAGTCCC
CAGGCTCCCCAGCAGGCAGAAGTATGCAAAGCATGCATCTCAATTAGTCAGCAACCAGGTGTGGAAAGTC
CCCAGGCTCCCCAGCAGGCAGAAGTATGCAAAGCATGCATCTCAATTAGTCAGCAACCATAGTCCCGCCC
CTAACTCCGCCCATCCCGCCCCTAACTCCGCCCAGTTCCGCCCATTCTCCGCCCCATGGCTGACTAATTT
TTTTTATTTATGCAGAGGCCGAGGCCGCCTCTGCCTCTGAGCTATTCCAGAAGTAGTGAGGAGGCTTTTT
TGGAGGCCTAGGCTTTTGCAAAAAGCTCCCGGGAGCTTGTATATCCATTTTCGGATCTGATCAGCACGTG
TTGACAATTAATCATCGGCATAGTATATCGGCATAGTATAATACGACAAGGTGAGGAACTAAACCATGGC
CAAGTTGACCAGTGCCGTTCCGGTGCTCACCGCGCGCGACGTCGCCGGAGCGGTCGAGTTCTGGACCGAC
CGGCTCGGGTTCTCCCGGGACTTCGTGGAGGACGACTTCGCCGGTGTGGTCCGGGACGACGTGACCCTGT
TCATCAGCGCGGTCCAGGACCAGGTGGTGCCGGACAACACCCTGGCCTGGGTGTGGGTGCGCGGCCTGGA
CGAGCTGTACGCCGAGTGGTCGGAGGTCGTGTCCACGAACTTCCGGGACGCCTCCGGGCCGGCCATGACC
GAGATCGGCGAGCAGCCGTGGGGGCGGGAGTTCGCCCTGCGCGACCCGGCCGGCAACTGCGTGCACTTCG
TGGCCGAGGAGCAGGACTGACACGTGCTACGAGATTTCGATTCCACCGCCGCCTTCTATGAAAGGTTGGG
CTTCGGAATCGTTTTCCGGGACGCCGGCTGGATGATCCTCCAGCGCGGGGATCTCATGCTGGAGTTCTTC
GCCCACCCCAACTTGTTTATTGCAGCTTATAATGGTTACAAATAAAGCAATAGCATCACAAATTTCACAA
ATAAAGCATTTTTTTCACTGCATTCTAGTTGTGGTTTGTCCAAACTCATCAATGTATCTTATCATGTCTG
TATACCGTCGACCTCTAGCTAGAGCTTGGCGTAATCATGGTCATAGCTGTTTCCTGTGTGAAATTGTTAT
CCGCTCACAATTCCACACAACATACGAGCCGGAAGCATAAAGTGTAAAGCCTGGGGTGCCTAATGAGTGA
GCTAACTCACATTAATTGCGTTGCGCTCACTGCCCGCTTTCCAGTCGGGAAACCTGTCGTGCCAGCTGCA
TTAATGAATCGGCCAACGCGCGGGGAGAGGCGGTTTGCGTATTGGGCGCTCTTCCGCTTCCTCGCTCACT
GACTCGCTGCGCTCGGTCGTTCGGCTGCGGCGAGCGGTATCAGCTCACTCAAAGGCGGTAATACGGTTAT
CCACAGAATCAGGGGATAACGCAGGAAAGAACATGTGAGCAAAAGGCCAGCAAAAGGCCAGGAACCGTAA
AAAGGCCGCGTTGCTGGCGTTTTTCCATAGGCTCCGCCCCCCTGACGAGCATCACAAAAATCGACGCTCA
AGTCAGAGGTGGCGAAACCCGACAGGACTATAAAGATACCAGGCGTTTCCCCCTGGAAGCTCCCTCGTGC
GCTCTCCTGTTCCGACCCTGCCGCTTACCGGATACCTGTCCGCCTTTCTCCCTTCGGGAAGCGTGGCGCT
TTCTCATAGCTCACGCTGTAGGTATCTCAGTTCGGTGTAGGTCGTTCGCTCCAAGCTGGGCTGTGTGCAC
GAACCCCCCGTTCAGCCCGACCGCTGCGCCTTATCCGGTAACTATCGTCTTGAGTCCAACCCGGTAAGAC
ACGACTTATCGCCACTGGCAGCAGCCACTGGTAACAGGATTAGCAGAGCGAGGTATGTAGGCGGTGCTAC
AGAGTTCTTGAAGTGGTGGCCTAACTACGGCTACACTAGAAGAACAGTATTTGGTATCTGCGCTCTGCTG
AAGCCAGTTACCTTCGGAAAAAGAGTTGGTAGCTCTTGATCCGGCAAACAAACCACCGCTGGTAGCGGTG
GTTTTTTTGTTTGCAAGCAGCAGATTACGCGCAGAAAAAAAGGATCTCAAGAAGATCCTTTGATCTTTTC
TACGGGGTCTGACGCTCAGTGGAACGAAAACTCACGTTAAGGGATTTTGGTCATGAGATTATCAAAAAGG
ATCTTCACCTAGATCCTTTTAAATTAAAAATGAAGTTTTAAATCAATCTAAAGTATATATGAGTAAACTT
GGTCTGACAGTTACCAATGCTTAATCAGTGAGGCACCTATCTCAGCGATCTGTCTATTTCGTTCATCCAT
AGTTGCCTGACTCCCCGTCGTGTAGATAACTACGATACGGGAGGGCTTACCATCTGGCCCCAGTGCTGCA
ATGATACCGCGAGACCCACGCTCACCGGCTCCAGATTTATCAGCAATAAACCAGCCAGCCGGAAGGGCCG
AGCGCAGAAGTGGTCCTGCAACTTTATCCGCCTCCATCCAGTCTATTAATTGTTGCCGGGAAGCTAGAGT
AAGTAGTTCGCCAGTTAATAGTTTGCGCAACGTTGTTGCCATTGCTACAGGCATCGTGGTGTCACGCTCG
TCGTTTGGTATGGCTTCATTCAGCTCCGGTTCCCAACGATCAAGGCGAGTTACATGATCCCCCATGTTGT
GCAAAAAAGCGGTTAGCTCCTTCGGTCCTCCGATCGTTGTCAGAAGTAAGTTGGCCGCAGTGTTATCACT
CATGGTTATGGCAGCACTGCATAATTCTCTTACTGTCATGCCATCCGTAAGATGCTTTTCTGTGACTGGT
GAGTACTCAACCAAGTCATTCTGAGAATAGTGTATGCGGCGACCGAGTTGCTCTTGCCCGGCGTCAATAC
GGGATAATACCGCGCCACATAGCAGAACTTTAAAAGTGCTCATCATTGGAAAACGTTCTTCGGGGCGAAA
ACTCTCAAGGATCTTACCGCTGTTGAGATCCAGTTCGATGTAACCCACTCGTGCACCCAACTGATCTTCA
GCATCTTTTACTTTCACCAGCGTTTCTGGGTGAGCAAAAACAGGAAGGCAAAATGCCGCAAAAAAGGGAA
TAAGGGCGACACGGAAATGTTGAATACTCATACTCTTCCTTTTTCAATATTATTGAAGCATTTATCAGGG
TTATTGTCTCATGAGCGGATACATATTTGAATGTATTTAGAAAAATAAACAAATAGGGGTTCCGCGCACA
TTTCCCCGAAAAGTGCCACCTGACGTCGACGGATCGGGAGATCTCCCGATCCCCTATGGTGCACTCTCAG
TACAATCTGCTCTGATGCCGCATAGTTAAGCCAGTATCTGCTCCCTGCTTGTGTGTTGGAGGTCGCTGAG
TAGTGCGCGAGCAAAATTTAAGCTACAACAAGGCAAGGCTTGACCGACAATTGCATGAAGAATCTGCTTA
GGGTTAGGCGTTTTGCGCTGCTTCGCGATGTACGGGCCAGATATACGCGTTGACATTGATTATTGACTAG
TTATTAATAGTAATCAATTACGGGGTCATTAGTTCATAGCCCATATATGGAGTTCCGCGTTACATAACTT
ACGGTAAATGGCCCGCCTGGCTGACCGCCCAACGACCCCCGCCCATTGACGTCAATAATGACGTATGTTC
CCATAGTAACGCCAATAGGGACTTTCCATTGACGTCAATGGGTGGAGTATTTACGGTAAACTGCCCACTT
GGCAGTACATCAAGTGTATCATATGCCAAGTACGCCCCCTATTGACGTCAATGACGGTAAATGGCCCGCC
TGGCATTATGCCCAGTACATGACCTTATGGGACTTTCCTACTTGGCAGTACATCTACGTATTAGTCATCG
CTATTACCATGGTGATGCGGTTTTGGCAGTACATCAATGGGCGTGGATAGCGGTTTGACTCACGGGGATT
TCCAAGTCTCCACCCCATTGACGTCAATGGGAGTTTGTTTTGGCACCAAAATCAACGGGACTTTCCAAAA
TGTCGTAACAACTCCGCCCCATTGACGCAAATGGGCGGTAGGCGTGTACGGTGGGAGGTCTATATAAGCA
GCGCGTTTTGCCTGTACTGGGTCTCTCTGGTTAGACCAGATCTGAGCCTGGGAGCTCTCTGGCTAACTAG
GGAACCCACTGCTTAAGCCTCAATAAAGCTTGCCTTGAGTGCTTCAAGTAGTGTGTGCCCGTCTGTTGTG
TGACTCTGGTAACTAGAGATCCCTCAGACCCTTTTAGTCAGTGTGGAAAATCTCTAGCAGTGGCGCCCGA
ACAGGGACTTGAAAGCGAAAGGGAAACCAGAGGAGCTCTCTCGACGCAGGACTCGGCTTGCTGAAGCGCG
CACGGCAAGAGGCGAGGGGCGGCGACTGGTGAGTACGCCAAAAATTTTGACTAGCGGAGGCTAGAAGGAG
AGAGATGGGTGCGAGAGCGTCAGTATTAAGCGGGGGAGAATTAGATCGCGATGGGAAAAAATTCGGTTAA
GGCCAGGGGGAAAGAAAAAATATAAATTAAAACATATAGTATGGGCAAGCAGGGAGCTAGAACGATTCGC
AGTTAATCCTGGCCTGTTAGAAACATCAGAAGGCTGTAGACAAATACTGGGACAGCTACAACCATCCCTT
CAGACAGGATCAGAAGAACTTAGATCATTATATAATACAGTAGCAACCCTCTATTGTGTGCATCAAAGGA
TAGAGATAAAAGACACCAAGGAAGCTTTAGACAAGATAGAGGAAGAGCAAAACAAAAGTAAGACCACCGC
ACAGCAAGCGGCCGCTGATCTTCAGACCTGGAGGAGGAGATATGAGGGACAATTGGAGAAGTGAATTATA
TAAATATAAAGTAGTAAAAATTGAACCATTAGGAGTAGCACCCACCAAGGCAAAGAGAAGAGTGGTGCAG
AGAGAAAAAAGAGCAGTGGGAATAGGAGCTTTGTTCCTTGGGTTCTTGGGAGCAGCAGGAAGCACTATGG
GCGCAGCGTCAATGACGCTGACGGTACAGGCCAGACAATTATTGTCTGGTATAGTGCAGCAGCAGAACAA
TTTGCTGAGGGCTATTGAGGCGCAACAGCATCTGTTGCAACTCACAGTCTGGGGCATCAAGCAGCTCCAG
GCAAGAATCCTGGCTGTGGAAAGATACCTAAAGGATCAACAGCTCCTGGGGATTTGGGGTTGCTCTGGAA
AACTCATTTGCACCACTGCTGTGCCTTGGAATGCTAGTTGGAGTAATAAATCTCTGGAACAGATTTGGAA
TCACACGACCTGGATGGAGTGGGACAGAGAAATTAACAATTACACAAGCTTAATACACTCCTTAATTGAA
GAATCGCAAAACCAGCAAGAAAAGAATGAACAAGAATTATTGGAATTAGATAAATGGGCAAGTTTGTGGA
ATTGGTTTAACATAACAAATTGGCTGTGGTATATAAAATTATTCATAATGATAGTAGGAGGCTTGGTAGG
TTTAAGAATAGTTTTTGCTGTACTTTCTATAGTGAATAGAGTTAGGCAGGGATATTCACCATTATCGTTT
CAGACCCACCTCCCAACCCCGAGGGGACCCGACAGGCCCGAAGGAATAGAAGAAGAAGGTGGAGAGAGAG
ACAGAGACAGATCCATTCGATTAGTGAACGGATCGGCACTGCGTGCGCCAATTCTGCAGACAAATGGCAG
TATTCATCCACAATTTTAAAAGAAAAGGGGGGATTGGGGGGTACAGTGCAGGGGAAAGAATAGTAGACAT
AATAGCAACAGACATACAAACTAAAGAATTACAAAAACAAATTACAAAAATTCAAAATTTTCGGGTTTAT
TACAGGGACAGCAGAGATCCAGTTTGGTTAATTAAGGTACCGAGGGCCTATTTCCCATGATTCCTTCATA
TTTGCATATACGATACAAGGCTGTTAGAGAGATAATTAGAATTAATTTGACTGTAAACACAAAGATATTA
GTACAAAATACGTGACGTAGAAAGTAATAATTTCTTGGGTAGTTTGCAGTTTTAAAATTATGTTTTAAAA
TGGACTATCATATGCTTACCGTAACTTGAAAGTATTTCGATTTCTTGGCTTTATATATCTTGTGGAAAGG
ACGAAACACCGTACGTTCTCTATCACTGAT
